Addgene plasmid #136174: pCDNA4.TO-ORF10-2xCSTREP
Purpose: Expresses C-terminally strep tagged Kaposi's Sarcoma Associated Herpesvirus (KSHV) ORF10
Depositing lab: Britt Glaunsinger. Depositing organization: University of California, Berkeley. Publication: Global mapping of herpesvirus-host protein complexes reveals a transcription strategy for late genes. Davis ZH, Verschueren E, Jang GM, Kleffman K, Johnson JR, Park J, Von Dollen J, Maher MC, Johnson T, Newton W, Jager S, Shales M, Horner J, Hernandez RD, Krogan NJ, Glaunsinger BA. Mol Cell. 2015 Jan 22;57(2):349-60. doi: 10.1016/j.molcel.2014.11.026. Epub 2014 Dec 24. PubMed 25544563.
Backbone
  Vector backbone: pCDNA4.TO
  Backbone manufacturer: Invitrogen
  Vector type: Mammalian Expression
  Selectable markers: Zeocin
Growth in bacteria
  Bacterial resistance: Ampicillin, 100 μg/mL
  Growth temperature: 37°C
  Growth strain: DH5alpha
  Copy number: High Copy
Gene/Insert
  Gene/Insert name: ORF10
  Species: Kaposi's sarcoma-associated herpesvirus (KSHV)
  Promoter: CMV
  Cloning method: Restriction Enzyme; 5′ cloning site Unknown (unknown if destroyed)
  Sequencing primers: 5′ CGCAAATGGGCGGTAGGCGTG; 3′ TAGAAGGCACAGTCGAGGCT
Resource information
  A portion of this plasmid was derived from a plasmid made by: cDNA of reactivated TREx BCBL-1-RTA cells
Terms and licenses: Academic/Nonprofit Terms; Industry Terms: Not Available to Industry
How to cite: pCDNA4.TO-ORF10-2xCSTREP was a gift from Britt Glaunsinger (Addgene plasmid # 136174 ; http://n2t.net/addgene:136174 ; RRID:Addgene_136174)
