[The description below was written by a language model from this plasmid's Addgene catalogue record and pLannotate feature annotations shown in this document.]
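Description:
pCDNA4.TO-ORF10-2xCSTREP is a 6.4 kb mammalian expression plasmid built on the Invitrogen pCDNA4.TO backbone and carrying ORF10 of Kaposi's sarcoma-associated herpesvirus (KSHV). The insert was derived from cDNA of reactivated TREx BCBL-1-RTA cells. In bacteria the plasmid is maintained at high copy from a ColE1/pUC-type origin and selected with ampicillin through the β-lactamase gene. An f1 origin is also present. For selection in mammalian cells, a Sh ble (BleoR) cassette confers Zeocin resistance. It is driven by the SV40 early promoter, with an adjacent EM7 bacterial promoter that also allows expression in E. coli, and it ends in an SV40 polyadenylation signal.

The ORF10 coding sequence sits downstream of the human CMV immediate-early enhancer and promoter and is followed by the bovine growth hormone polyadenylation signal. Between the CMV promoter and the insert, the annotation picks up two short matches labelled as PLtetO-1 fragments. These most likely correspond to the tandem tet operator sites characteristic of the "TO" backbone. In cells that express the Tet repressor, such operators keep transcription off until tetracycline or doxycycline is added, while in cells lacking the repressor the promoter behaves constitutively. According to the catalogue entry, the protein carries a C-terminal tandem Strep tag. The feature table does not annotate the tag separately, although there is unannotated sequence between the end of the ORF10 match and the poly(A) signal where it would be expected.

The Strep tag allows affinity capture of ORF10 on Strep-Tactin resin. This fits the associated study, which mapped herpesvirus–host protein complexes on a global scale.
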