Features (pLannotate 1.2.2; 22 found; start..end, strand, type, name):
     28..80      -  misc_feature   bom (fragment): basis of mobility region from pBR322
    235..614     +  enhancer       CMV enhancer: human cytomegalovirus immediate early enhancer
    615..818     +  promoter       CMV promoter: human cytomegalovirus (CMV) immediate early promoter
    820..839     +  promoter       PLtetO-1 promoter (fragment): modified phage lambda PL promoter with tet operator sites (Lutz and Bujard, 1997)
    841..860     +  promoter       PLtetO-1 promoter (fragment): modified phage lambda PL promoter with tet operator sites (Lutz and Bujard, 1997)
    868..901     +  promoter       TRE3GV promoter (fragment): 3rd-generation Tet-responsive promoter that can be activated by binding of Tet-On® 3G, optimized for retroviral and lentiviral vectors
   1025..2278    +  CDS            ORF10: ORF10_HHV8P - Protein predicted: Swiss-Prot protein existence level 4. From Human herpesvirus 8 type P (isolate GK18) (HHV-8) (Kaposi's sarcoma-associated herpesvirus).
   2424..2648    +  polyA_signal   bGH poly(A) signal: bovine growth hormone polyadenylation signal
   2652..2673    +  promoter       SV40 promoter (fragment): SV40 enhancer and early promoter
   2694..3122    +  rep_origin     f1 ori (sequence partly withheld): f1 bacteriophage origin of replication; arrow indicates direction of (+) strand synthesis
   3136..3465    +  promoter       SV40 promoter: SV40 enhancer and early promoter
   3513..3560    +  promoter       EM7 promoter: synthetic bacterial promoter&nbsp
   3579..3953    +  CDS            BleoR: antibiotic-binding protein; Sh ble from Streptoalloteichus hindustanus; confers resistance to bleomycin, phleomycin, and Zeocin™
   3963..4088    +  CDS            ble (fragment): BLE_KLEPN - Experimental evidence at protein level: Swiss-Prot protein existence level 1. Binding protein with a strong affinity to the bleomycin family of antibiotics. Binds to CL990; an antimitotic-antibiotic compound. From Klebsiella pneumoniae.
   4083..4204    +  polyA_signal   SV40 poly(A) signal: SV40 polyadenylation signal
   4277..4293    -  protein_bind   lac operator: The lac repressor binds to the lac operator to inhibit transcription in E. coli. This inhibition can be relieved by adding lactose or isopropyl-β-D-thiogalactopyranoside (IPTG). lac repressor encoded by lacI
   4301..4331    -  promoter       lac promoter: promoter for the E. coli lac operon
   4346..4367    -  protein_bind   CAP binding site: CAP binding activates transcription in the presence of cAMP. E. coli catabolite activator protein
   4380..4472    -  CDS            lacI (fragment): lac repressor; lacI; The lac repressor binds to the lac operator to inhibit transcription in E. coli. This inhibition can be relieved by adding lactose or isopropyl-β-D-thiogalactopyranoside (IPTG).
   4655..5243    -  rep_origin     ori: high-copy-number ColE1/pMB1/pBR322/pUC origin of replication
   5414..6274    -  CDS            AmpR: β-lactamase; bla; confers resistance to ampicillin, carbenicillin, and related antibiotics
   6275..6379    -  promoter       AmpR promoter: bla
>Addgene plasmid #136174 | pCDNA4.TO-ORF10-2xCSTREP | addgene full sequence | sequence record 291852 | Addgene NGS Result
GACGGATCGGGAGATCTCCCGATCCCCTATGGTGCACTCTCAGTACAATCTGCTCTGATGCCGCATAGTT
AAGCCAGTATCTGCTCCCTGCTTGTGTGTTGGAGGTCGCTGAGTAGTGCGCGAGCAAAATTTAAGCTACA
ACAAGGCAAGGCTTGACCGACAATTGCATGAAGAATCTGCTTAGGGTTAGGCGTTTTGCGCTGCTTCGCG
ATGTACGGGCCAGATATACGCGTTGACATTGATTATTGACTAGTTATTAATAGTAATCAATTACGGGGTC
ATTAGTTCATAGCCCATATATGGAGTTCCGCGTTACATAACTTACGGTAAATGGCCCGCCTGGCTGACCG
CCCAACGACCCCCGCCCATTGACGTCAATAATGACGTATGTTCCCATAGTAACGCCAATAGGGACTTTCC
ATTGACGTCAATGGGTGGAGTATTTACGGTAAACTGCCCACTTGGCAGTACATCAAGTGTATCATATGCC
AAGTACGCCCCCTATTGACGTCAATGACGGTAAATGGCCCGCCTGGCATTATGCCCAGTACATGACCTTA
TGGGACTTTCCTACTTGGCAGTACATCTACGTATTAGTCATCGCTATTACCATGGTGATGCGGTTTTGGC
AGTACATCAATGGGCGTGGATAGCGGTTTGACTCACGGGGATTTCCAAGTCTCCACCCCATTGACGTCAA
TGGGAGTTTGTTTTGGCACCAAAATCAACGGGACTTTCCAAAATGTCGTAACAACTCCGCCCCATTGACG
CAAATGGGCGGTAGGCGTGTACGGTGGGAGGTCTATATAAGCAGAGCTCTCCCTATCAGTGATAGAGATC
TCCCTATCAGTGATAGAGATCGTCGACGAGCTCGTTTAGTGAACCGTCAGATCGCCTGGAGACGCCATCC
ACGCTGTTTTGACCTCCATAGAAGACACCGGGACCGATCCAGCCTCCGGACTCTAGCGTTTAAACTTAAG
CTTGGTACCGAGCTCGGATCCACTAGTCCAGTGTGGTGGAATTCATGCAGACAGAGGCAACGTTCATCCT
AGGTGACTGGGAGATAACGGTGTCTAACTGCCGGTTTACTTGCAGCAGCCTAACATGTGGCCCCCTTTAC
AGATCTAGCGGCGACTACACGCGGCTAAGAATCCCCTTCTCTCTGGATCGACTAATACGTGACCATGCCA
TCTTTGGGCTAGTGCCAAATATTGAGGATCTGTTAACCCATGGGTCATGCGTCGCCGTAGTGGCCGACGC
AAACGCCACAGGCGGCAACGCGCGACGCATCGTCGCGCCTGGCGTGATAAACAATTTTTCAGAACCCATC
GGCATTTGGGTACGCGGCCCTCCGCCGCAAACGCGCAAGGAAGCTATTAAGTTCTGCATATTTTTTGTCA
GTCCCCTGCCCCCGCGGGAGATGACCACATATGTGTTCAAGGGCGGCGATTTGCCTCCCGGAGCAGAGGA
ACCCGAAACACTACACTCCGCCGAGGCACCCCTACCGTCGCGCGAGACGCTGGTAACTGGACAGCTGCGA
TCCACCTCGCCGCGAACGTATACGGGATACTTTCACAGTCCTGTCCCGCTCTCTTTTTTGGACCTCCTGA
CATTCGAGTCCATTGGGTGTGACAACGTGGAAGGTGACCCCGAGCAATTGACACCCAAGTACTTGACGTT
CACGCAGACGGGAGAAAGACTTTGCAAAGTAACCGTTTACAACACCCATTCGACAGCATGCAAGAAGGCC
CGTGTTCGTTTCGTCTACAGACCGACGCCGTCCGCCCGTCAGCTTGTCATGGGTCAGGCTTCACCCCTCA
TAACAACCCCTCTGGGAGCCAGGGTATTCGCAGTCTATCCAGACTGTGAGAAAACTATCCCACCTCAGGA
AACCACCACCCTGAGGATTCAATTGCTGTTCGAGCAGCATGGTGCCAACGCCGGAGACTGCGCCTTTGTC
ATCATGGGGCTCGCCCGTGAAACAAAGTTTGTCTCATTTCCCGCAGTACTCCTTCCGGGCAAGCACGAAC
ACCTTATTGTATTCAACCCACAGACACATCCTCTGACCATTCAACGGGACACAATAGTGGGCGTGGCAAT
GGCTTGCTATATCCACCCCGGTAAGGCAGCCAGCCAGGCACCATACAGCTTCTACGACTGCAAGGAAGAG
AGCTGGCACGTGGGGCTCTTCCAGATCAAACACGGACCTGGAGGGGTCTGTACACCACCTTGCCACGTAG
CGATTAGGGCCGACCGCCACGAGGAACCCATGCAATCGGGAGGGCGGCCGCTCGAGGGAGGCGGTGGATG
GAGCCACCCCCAGTTCGAGAAGGGCGGCGGCAGCGGCGGCGGCAGCGGCGGCGGCAGCTGGAGCCACCCC
CAGTTCGAGAAGGGGCCCGTTTAAACCCGCTGATCAGCCTCGACTGTGCCTTCTAGTTGCCAGCCATCTG
TTGTTTGCCCCTCCCCCGTGCCTTCCTTGACCCTGGAAGGTGCCACTCCCACTGTCCTTTCCTAATAAAA
TGAGGAAATTGCATCGCATTGTCTGAGTAGGTGTCATTCTATTCTGGGGGGTGGGGTGGGGCAGGACAGC
AAGGGGGAGGATTGGGAAGACAATAGCAGGCATGCTGGGGATGCGGTGGGCTCTATGGCTTCTGAGGCGG
AAAGAACCAGCTGGGGCTCTAGGGGGTATCCCC
[124 nt withheld, positions 2694-2817]
C
[91 nt withheld, positions 2819-2909]
A
[49 nt withheld, positions 2911-2959]
CCTTTGACGTTGGAGTCCACGTTCTTT
[37 nt withheld, positions 2987-3023]
ACCCTATCTCGGTCTATTCTTTTGATTTATAAGGGATTTTGCCGATTTCGGCCTATTGGTTAAAAAATGA
GCTGATTTAACAAAAATTTAACGCGAATTAATTCTGTGGAATGTGTGTCAGTTAGGGTGTGGAAAGTCCC
CAGGCTCCCCAGCAGGCAGAAGTATGCAAAGCATGCATCTCAATTAGTCAGCAACCAGGTGTGGAAAGTC
CCCAGGCTCCCCAGCAGGCAGAAGTATGCAAAGCATGCATCTCAATTAGTCAGCAACCATAGTCCCGCCC
CTAACTCCGCCCATCCCGCCCCTAACTCCGCCCAGTTCCGCCCATTCTCCGCCCCATGGCTGACTAATTT
TTTTTATTTATGCAGAGGCCGAGGCCGCCTCTGCCTCTGAGCTATTCCAGAAGTAGTGAGGAGGCTTTTT
TGGAGGCCTAGGCTTTTGCAAAAAGCTCCCGGGAGCTTGTATATCCATTTTCGGATCTGATCAGCACGTG
TTGACAATTAATCATCGGCATAGTATATCGGCATAGTATAATACGACAAGGTGAGGAACTAAACCATGGC
CAAGTTGACCAGTGCCGTTCCGGTGCTCACCGCGCGCGACGTCGCCGGAGCGGTCGAGTTCTGGACCGAC
CGGCTCGGGTTCTCCCGGGACTTCGTGGAGGACGACTTCGCCGGTGTGGTCCGGGACGACGTGACCCTGT
TCATCAGCGCGGTCCAGGACCAGGTGGTGCCGGACAACACCCTGGCCTGGGTGTGGGTGCGCGGCCTGGA
CGAGCTGTACGCCGAGTGGTCGGAGGTCGTGTCCACGAACTTCCGGGACGCCTCCGGGCCGGCCATGACC
GAGATCGGCGAGCAGCCGTGGGGGCGGGAGTTCGCCCTGCGCGACCCGGCCGGCAACTGCGTGCACTTCG
TGGCCGAGGAGCAGGACTGACACGTGCTACGAGATTTCGATTCCACCGCCGCCTTCTATGAAAGGTTGGG
CTTCGGAATCGTTTTCCGGGACGCCGGCTGGATGATCCTCCAGCGCGGGGATCTCATGCTGGAGTTCTTC
GCCCACCCCAACTTGTTTATTGCAGCTTATAATGGTTACAAATAAAGCAATAGCATCACAAATTTCACAA
ATAAAGCATTTTTTTCACTGCATTCTAGTTGTGGTTTGTCCAAACTCATCAATGTATCTTATCATGTCTG
TATACCGTCGACCTCTAGCTAGAGCTTGGCGTAATCATGGTCATAGCTGTTTCCTGTGTGAAATTGTTAT
CCGCTCACAATTCCACACAACATACGAGCCGGAAGCATAAAGTGTAAAGCCTGGGGTGCCTAATGAGTGA
GCTAACTCACATTAATTGCGTTGCGCTCACTGCCCGCTTTCCAGTCGGGAAACCTGTCGTGCCAGCTGCA
TTAATGAATCGGCCAACGCGCGGGGAGAGGCGGTTTGCGTATTGGGCGCTCTTCCGCTTCCTCGCTCACT
GACTCGCTGCGCTCGGTCGTTCGGCTGCGGCGAGCGGTATCAGCTCACTCAAAGGCGGTAATACGGTTAT
CCACAGAATCAGGGGATAACGCAGGAAAGAACATGTGAGCAAAAGGCCAGCAAAAGGCCAGGAACCGTAA
AAAGGCCGCGTTGCTGGCGTTTTTCCATAGGCTCCGCCCCCCTGACGAGCATCACAAAAATCGACGCTCA
AGTCAGAGGTGGCGAAACCCGACAGGACTATAAAGATACCAGGCGTTTCCCCCTGGAAGCTCCCTCGTGC
GCTCTCCTGTTCCGACCCTGCCGCTTACCGGATACCTGTCCGCCTTTCTCCCTTCGGGAAGCGTGGCGCT
TTCTCATAGCTCACGCTGTAGGTATCTCAGTTCGGTGTAGGTCGTTCGCTCCAAGCTGGGCTGTGTGCAC
GAACCCCCCGTTCAGCCCGACCGCTGCGCCTTATCCGGTAACTATCGTCTTGAGTCCAACCCGGTAAGAC
ACGACTTATCGCCACTGGCAGCAGCCACTGGTAACAGGATTAGCAGAGCGAGGTATGTAGGCGGTGCTAC
AGAGTTCTTGAAGTGGTGGCCTAACTACGGCTACACTAGAAGAACAGTATTTGGTATCTGCGCTCTGCTG
AAGCCAGTTACCTTCGGAAAAAGAGTTGGTAGCTCTTGATCCGGCAAACAAACCACCGCTGGTAGCGGTG
GTTTTTTTGTTTGCAAGCAGCAGATTACGCGCAGAAAAAAAGGATCTCAAGAAGATCCTTTGATCTTTTC
TACGGGGTCTGACGCTCAGTGGAACGAAAACTCACGTTAAGGGATTTTGGTCATGAGATTATCAAAAAGG
ATCTTCACCTAGATCCTTTTAAATTAAAAATGAAGTTTTAAATCAATCTAAAGTATATATGAGTAAACTT
GGTCTGACAGTTACCAATGCTTAATCAGTGAGGCACCTATCTCAGCGATCTGTCTATTTCGTTCATCCAT
AGTTGCCTGACTCCCCGTCGTGTAGATAACTACGATACGGGAGGGCTTACCATCTGGCCCCAGTGCTGCA
ATGATACCGCGAGACCCACGCTCACCGGCTCCAGATTTATCAGCAATAAACCAGCCAGCCGGAAGGGCCG
AGCGCAGAAGTGGTCCTGCAACTTTATCCGCCTCCATCCAGTCTATTAATTGTTGCCGGGAAGCTAGAGT
AAGTAGTTCGCCAGTTAATAGTTTGCGCAACGTTGTTGCCATTGCTACAGGCATCGTGGTGTCACGCTCG
TCGTTTGGTATGGCTTCATTCAGCTCCGGTTCCCAACGATCAAGGCGAGTTACATGATCCCCCATGTTGT
GCAAAAAAGCGGTTAGCTCCTTCGGTCCTCCGATCGTTGTCAGAAGTAAGTTGGCCGCAGTGTTATCACT
CATGGTTATGGCAGCACTGCATAATTCTCTTACTGTCATGCCATCCGTAAGATGCTTTTCTGTGACTGGT
GAGTACTCAACCAAGTCATTCTGAGAATAGTGTATGCGGCGACCGAGTTGCTCTTGCCCGGCGTCAATAC
GGGATAATACCGCGCCACATAGCAGAACTTTAAAAGTGCTCATCATTGGAAAACGTTCTTCGGGGCGAAA
ACTCTCAAGGATCTTACCGCTGTTGAGATCCAGTTCGATGTAACCCACTCGTGCACCCAACTGATCTTCA
GCATCTTTTACTTTCACCAGCGTTTCTGGGTGAGCAAAAACAGGAAGGCAAAATGCCGCAAAAAAGGGAA
TAAGGGCGACACGGAAATGTTGAATACTCATACTCTTCCTTTTTCAATATTATTGAAGCATTTATCAGGG
TTATTGTCTCATGAGCGGATACATATTTGAATGTATTTAGAAAAATAAACAAATAGGGGTTCCGCGCACA
TTTCCCCGAAAAGTGCCACCTGACGTC
